>Addgene plasmid #159953 | AAV-Synapsin-mTurquoise2-C1-WPRE | addgene full sequence | sequence record 315087 | Addgene NGS Result
CCTGCAGGCAGCTGCGCGCTCGCTCGCTCACTGAGGCCGCCCGGGCGTCGGGCGACCTTTGGTCGCCCGG
CCTCAGTGAGCGAGCGAGCGCGCAGAGAGGGAGTGGCCAACTCCATCACTAGGGGTTCCTGCGGCCGCAC
GCGTGTGTCTAGACTGCAGAGGGCCCTGCGTATGAGTGCAAGTGGGTTTTAGGACCAGGATGAGGCGGGG
TGGGGGTGCCTACCTGACGACCGACCCCGACCCACTGGACAAGCACCCAACCCCCATTCCCCAAATTGCG
CATCCCCTATCAGAGAGGGGGAGGGGAAACAGGATGCGGCGAGGCGCGTGCGCACTGCCAGCTTCAGCAC
CGCGGACAGTGCCTTCGCCCCCGCCTGGCGGCGCGCGCCACCGCCGCCTCAGCACTGAAGGCGCGCTGAC
GTCACTCGCCGGTCCCCCGCAAACTCCCCTTCCCGGCCACCTTGGTCGCGTCCGCGCCGCCGCCGGCCCA
GCCGGACCGCACCACGCGAGGCGCGAGATAGGGGGGCACGGGCGCGACCATCTGCGCTGCGGCGCCGGCG
ACTCAGCGCTGCCTCAGTCTGCGGTGGGCAGCGGAGGAGTCGTGTCGTGCCTGAGAGCGCAGTCGAGAAG
GTACAGCTAGCGCTACCGGTCGCCACCATGGTGAGCAAGGGCGAGGAGCTGTTCACCGGGGTGGTGCCCA
TCCTGGTCGAGCTGGACGGCGACGTAAACGGCCACAAGTTCAGCGTGTCCGGCGAGGGCGAGGGCGATGC
CACCTACGGCAAGCTGACCCTGAAGTTCATCTGCACCACCGGCAAGCTGCCCGTGCCCTGGCCCACCCTC
GTGACCACCCTGTCCTGGGGCGTGCAGTGCTTCGCCCGCTACCCCGACCACATGAAGCAGCACGACTTCT
TCAAGTCCGCCATGCCCGAAGGCTACGTCCAGGAGCGCACCATCTTCTTCAAGGACGACGGCAACTACAA
GACCCGCGCCGAGGTGAAGTTCGAGGGCGACACCCTGGTGAACCGCATCGAGCTGAAGGGCATCGACTTC
AAGGAGGACGGCAACATCCTGGGGCACAAGCTGGAGTACAACTACTTTAGCGACAACGTCTATATCACCG
CCGACAAGCAGAAGAACGGCATCAAGGCCAACTTCAAGATCCGCCACAACATCGAGGACGGCGGCGTGCA
GCTCGCCGACCACTACCAGCAGAACACCCCCATCGGCGACGGCCCCGTGCTGCTGCCCGACAACCACTAC
CTGAGCACCCAGTCCAAGCTTAGCAAAGACCCCAACGAGAAGCGCGATCACATGGTCCTGCTGGAGTTCG
TGACCGCCGCCGGGATCACTCTCGGCATGGACGAGCTGTACAAGTCCGGACTCAGATCTCGAGCTCAAGC
TTCGAATTCTGCAGTCGACGGTACCGCGGGCCCGGGATCCGCGGCCGCTAGATAACTGAAATCAACCTCT
GGATTACAAAATTTGTGAAAGATTGACTGGTATTCTTAACTATGTTGCTCCTTTTACGCTATGTGGATAC
GCTGCTTTAATGCCTTTGTATCATGCTATTGCTTCCCGTATGGCCTTCATTTTCTCCTCCTTGTATAAAT
CCTGGTTGCTGTCTCTTTATGAGGAGTTGTGGCCCGTTGTCAGGCAACGTGGCGTGGTGTGCACTGTGTT
TGCTGACGCAACCCCCACTGGTTGGGGCATTGCCACCACCTGTCAGCTCCTTTCCGGGACTTTCGCTTTC
CCCCTCCCTATTGCCACGGCGGAACTCATCGCCGCCTGCCTTGCCCGCTGCTGGACAGGGGCTCGGCTGT
TGGGCACTGACAATTCCGTGGTGTTGTCGGGGAAATCATCGTCCTTTCCTTGGCTGCTCGCCTATGTTGC
CACCTGGATTCTGCGCGGGACGTCCTTCTGCTACGTCCCTTCGGCCCTCAATCCAGCGGACCTTCCTTCC
CGCGGCCTGCTGCCGGCTCTGCGGCCTCTTCCGCGTCTTCGCCTTCGCCCTCAGACGAGTCGGATCTCCC
TTTGGGCCGCCTCCCCGCATCGATTGTACCGCGGGCCCGGGATCTACGGGTGGCATCCCTGTGACCCCTC
CCCAGTGCCTCTCCTGGCCCTGGAAGTTGCCACTCCAGTGCCCACCAGCCTTGTCCTAATAAAATTAAGT
TGCATCATTTTGTCTGACTAGGTGTCCTTCTATAATATTATGGGGTGGAGGGGGGTGGTATGGAGCAAGG
GGCAAGTTGGGAAGACAACCTGTAGGGCCTGCGGGGTCTATTGGGAACCAAGCTGGAGTGCAGTGGCACA
ATCTTGGCTCACTGCAATCTCCGCCTCCTGGGTTCAAGCGATTCTCCTGCCTCAGCCTCCCGAGTTGTTG
GGATTCCAGGCATGCATGACCAGGCTCAGCTAATTTTTGTTTTTTTGGTAGAGACGGGGTTTCACCATAT
TGGCCAGGCTGGTCTCCAACTCCTAATCTCAGGTGATCTACCCACCTTGGCCTCCCAAATTGCTGGGATT
ACAGGCGTGAACCACTGCTCCCTTCCCTGTCCTTCTGATTTTGTAGGTAACCACGTGCGGACCGAGCGGC
CGCAGGAACCCCTAGTGATGGAGTTGGCCACTCCCTCTCTGCGCGCTCGCTCGCTCACTGAGGCCGGGCG
ACCAAAGGTCGCCCGACGCCCGGGCTTTGCCCGGGCGGCCTCAGTGAGCGAGCGAGCGCGCAGCTGCCTG
CAGGGGCGCCTGATGCGGTATTTTCTCCTTACGCATCTGTGCGGTATTTCACACCGCATA
[95 nt withheld, positions 2791-2885]
T
[46 nt withheld, positions 2887-2932]
C
[141 nt withheld, positions 2934-3074]
CCTTTGACGTTGGAGTCCACGTTCTTT
[37 nt withheld, positions 3102-3138]
ACTCTATCTCGGGCTATTCTTTTGATTTATAAGGGATTTTGCCGATTTCGGTCTATTGGTTAAAAAATGA
GCTGATTTAACAAAAATTTAACGCGAATTTTAACAAAATATTAACGTTTACAATTTTATGGTGCACTCTC
AGTACAATCTGCTCTGATGCCGCATAGTTAAGCCAGCCCCGACACCCGCCAACACCCGCTGACGCGCCCT
GACGGGCTTGTCTGCTCCCGGCATCCGCTTACAGACAAGCTGTGACCGTCTCCGGGAGCTGCATGTGTCA
GAGGTTTTCACCGTCATCACCGAAACGCGCGAGACGAAAGGGCCTCGTGATACGCCTATTTTTATAGGTT
AATGTCATGATAATAATGGTTTCTTAGACGTCAGGTGGCACTTTTCGGGGAAATGTGCGCGGAACCCCTA
TTTGTTTATTTTTCTAAATACATTCAAATATGTATCCGCTCATGAGACAATAACCCTGATAAATGCTTCA
ATAATATTGAAAAAGGAAGAGTATGAGTATTCAACATTTCCGTGTCGCCCTTATTCCCTTTTTTGCGGCA
TTTTGCCTTCCTGTTTTTGCTCACCCAGAAACGCTGGTGAAAGTAAAAGATGCTGAAGATCAGTTGGGTG
CACGAGTGGGTTACATCGAACTGGATCTCAACAGCGGTAAGATCCTTGAGAGTTTTCGCCCCGAAGAACG
TTTTCCAATGATGAGCACTTTTAAAGTTCTGCTATGTGGCGCGGTATTATCCCGTATTGACGCCGGGCAA
GAGCAACTCGGTCGCCGCATACACTATTCTCAGAATGACTTGGTTGAGTACTCACCAGTCACAGAAAAGC
ATCTTACGGATGGCATGACAGTAAGAGAATTATGCAGTGCTGCCATAACCATGAGTGATAACACTGCGGC
CAACTTACTTCTGACAACGATCGGAGGACCGAAGGAGCTAACCGCTTTTTTGCACAACATGGGGGATCAT
GTAACTCGCCTTGATCGTTGGGAACCGGAGCTGAATGAAGCCATACCAAACGACGAGCGTGACACCACGA
TGCCTGTAGCAATGGCAACAACGTTGCGCAAACTATTAACTGGCGAACTACTTACTCTAGCTTCCCGGCA
ACAATTAATAGACTGGATGGAGGCGGATAAAGTTGCAGGACCACTTCTGCGCTCGGCCCTTCCGGCTGGC
TGGTTTATTGCTGATAAATCTGGAGCCGGTGAGCGTGGGTCTCGCGGTATCATTGCAGCACTGGGGCCAG
ATGGTAAGCCCTCCCGTATCGTAGTTATCTACACGACGGGGAGTCAGGCAACTATGGATGAACGAAATAG
ACAGATCGCTGAGATAGGTGCCTCACTGATTAAGCATTGGTAACTGTCAGACCAAGTTTACTCATATATA
CTTTAGATTGATTTAAAACTTCATTTTTAATTTAAAAGGATCTAGGTGAAGATCCTTTTTGATAATCTCA
TGACCAAAATCCCTTAACGTGAGTTTTCGTTCCACTGAGCGTCAGACCCCGTAGAAAAGATCAAAGGATC
TTCTTGAGATCCTTTTTTTCTGCGCGTAATCTGCTGCTTGCAAACAAAAAAACCACCGCTACCAGCGGTG
GTTTGTTTGCCGGATCAAGAGCTACCAACTCTTTTTCCGAAGGTAACTGGCTTCAGCAGAGCGCAGATAC
CAAATACTGTTCTTCTAGTGTAGCCGTAGTTAGGCCACCACTTCAAGAACTCTGTAGCACCGCCTACATA
CCTCGCTCTGCTAATCCTGTTACCAGTGGCTGCTGCCAGTGGCGATAAGTCGTGTCTTACCGGGTTGGAC
TCAAGACGATAGTTACCGGATAAGGCGCAGCGGTCGGGCTGAACGGGGGGTTCGTGCACACAGCCCAGCT
TGGAGCGAACGACCTACACCGAACTGAGATACCTACAGCGTGAGCTATGAGAAAGCGCCACGCTTCCCGA
AGGGAGAAAGGCGGACAGGTATCCGGTAAGCGGCAGGGTCGGAACAGGAGAGCGCACGAGGGAGCTTCCA
GGGGGAAACGCCTGGTATCTTTATAGTCCTGTCGGGTTTCGCCACCTCTGACTTGAGCGTCGATTTTTGT
GATGCTCGTCAGGGGGGCGGAGCCTATGGAAAAACGCCAGCAACGCGGCCTTTTTACGGTTCCTGGCCTT
TTGCTGGCCTTTTGCTCACATGT
Features (pLannotate 1.2.2; 16 found; start..end, strand, type, name):
     12..39      +  repeat_region  AAV2 ITR (fragment): inverted terminal repeat of adeno-associated virus serotype 2 inverted
     68..95      +  repeat_region  AAV2 ITR (fragment): inverted terminal repeat of adeno-associated virus serotype 2 inverted
    175..622     +  promoter       hSyn promoter: human synapsin I promoter; confers neuron-specific expression (Kügler et al., 2003)
    658..1374    +  CDS            mTurquoise2: mTurquoise2 is a basic (constitutively fluorescent) cyan fluorescent protein published in 2012, derived from Aequorea victoria. It is reported to be a rapidly-maturing monomer with very low acid sensitivity.
   1375..1440    +  misc_feature   MCS: multiple cloning site
   1460..2048    +  misc_feature   WPRE: woodchuck hepatitis virus posttranscriptional regulatory element
   2056..2074    +  misc_feature   MCS (fragment): multiple cloning site
   2078..2554    +  polyA_signal   hGH poly(A) signal: human growth hormone polyadenylation signal
   2594..2734    +  repeat_region  AAV2 ITR: inverted terminal repeat of adeno-associated virus serotype 2 inverted
   2739..2790    -  misc_feature   bom (fragment): basis of mobility region from pBR322
   2809..3264    +  rep_origin     f1 ori (sequence partly withheld): f1 bacteriophage origin of replication; arrow indicates direction of (+) strand synthesis
   3265..3314    -  misc_feature   bom (fragment): basis of mobility region from pBR322
   3416..3451    -  CDS            rop (fragment): Rop protein, which maintains plasmids at low copy number; rop
   3546..3650    +  promoter       AmpR promoter: bla
   3651..4511    +  CDS            AmpR: β-lactamase; bla; confers resistance to ampicillin, carbenicillin, and related antibiotics
   4682..5270    +  rep_origin     ori: high-copy-number ColE1/pMB1/pBR322/pUC origin of replication
