[The description below was written by a language model from this plasmid's Addgene catalogue record and pLannotate feature annotations shown in this document.]
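Description:
AAV-Synapsin-mTurquoise2-C1-WPRE is an adeno-associated virus transfer plasmid for neuron-restricted expression of a cyan fluorescent protein in mammalian cells. In bacteria it is maintained through a high-copy ColE1/pUC-type origin and selected with ampicillin via the β-lactamase gene and its own promoter. The backbone also carries an f1 phage origin and small remnants of pBR322 bom and rop sequences. The sequenced record is about 5.3 kb, consistent with the stated backbone plus a roughly 750 bp insert.

The expression cassette lies between AAV2 inverted terminal repeats, which are the cis elements needed for replication and packaging of the genome into AAV particles. The downstream ITR is annotated as complete, whereas the upstream one is detected only as two short fragments, which may reflect the difficulty of sequencing or annotating these structured repeats rather than a true deletion. Within the ITRs, the human synapsin I promoter drives mTurquoise2, a bright, rapidly maturing monomeric cyan protein derived from Aequorea victoria. The coding sequence is followed directly by a multiple cloning site in the "C1" arrangement, so a protein of interest could be fused to the C-terminus of the fluorophore, in keeping with the depositor's note that these constructs are modular. A WPRE then enhances transcript stability and expression, and a human growth hormone polyadenylation signal terminates the message.

The stated purpose is an untargeted marker: with no localisation sequence attached, mTurquoise2 should distribute diffusely and fill expressing neurons. It belongs to a construct series associated with resonance energy transfer work on LOV2-based optogenetic actuators, although the record does not state its specific role in that work.
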