Addgene plasmid #159953: AAV-Synapsin-mTurquoise2-C1-WPRE
Purpose: untargeted marker
Depositing lab: Michael Courtney. Depositing organization: Turku Bioscience Centre. Publication: Resonance energy transfer sensitises and monitors in situ switching of LOV2-based optogenetic actuators. Li LL, Klein FM, Li Greci L, Popinigis A, Freudenberg F, Courtney MJ. Nat Commun. 2020 Oct 9;11(1):5107. doi: 10.1038/s41467-020-18816-8. PubMed 33037199.
Backbone
  Vector backbone: AAV
  Backbone manufacturer: Addgene plasmid 127862
  Backbone size w/o insert (bp): 4543
  Vector type: Mammalian Expression, AAV
Growth in bacteria
  Bacterial resistance: Ampicillin, 100 μg/mL
  Growth temperature: 37°C
  Growth strain: NEB Stable
  Copy number: High Copy
Gene/Insert
  Gene/Insert name: mTurquoise2-C1
  Species: Synthetic
  Insert size (bp): 750
  Mutation: synthetic
  Promoter: hSyn1
  Cloning method: Restriction Enzyme; 5′ cloning site multiple; modular (not destroyed); 3′ cloning site multiple; modular (unknown if destroyed)
  Sequencing primers: 5′ 3'Syn-fwd; 3′ WPRE-
Resource information
  A portion of this plasmid was derived from a plasmid made by: PCR mutation from template JNKAREV (M. Matsuda; Komatsu et al., 2012).
Terms and licenses: Academic/Nonprofit Terms; Industry Terms: Not Available to Industry
Depositor comments: Constructs are multipart, modular and generated iteratively.
How to cite: AAV-Synapsin-mTurquoise2-C1-WPRE was a gift from Michael Courtney (Addgene plasmid # 159953 ; http://n2t.net/addgene:159953 ; RRID:Addgene_159953)
